>Addgene plasmid #212046 | 5'-BirA*-FLAG minimal CMV pCDNA5 | addgene full sequence | sequence record 421249 | Addgene NGS Result
GAAACTTCTCGACAGACGTCGCGGTGAGTTCAGGCTTTTTGGCCAAGGAAGTTCCTATACTTTCTAGAGA
ATAGGAACTTCGGAATAGGAACTTCTAGGTACGTGAACCATCACCCT
[91 nt withheld, positions 118-208]
G
[124 nt withheld, positions 210-333]
GGGGATACCCCCTAGAGCCCCAGCTGGTTCTTTCCGCCTCAGAAGCCATAGAGCCCACCGCATCCCCAGC
ATGCCTGCTATTGTCTTCCCAATCCTCCCCCTTGCTGTCCTGCCCCACCCCACCCCCCAGAATAGAATGA
CACCTACTCAGACAATGCGATGCAATTTCCTCATTTTATTAGGAAAGGACAGTGGGAGTGGCACCTTCCA
GGGTCAAGGAAGGCACGGGGGAGGGGCAAACAACAGATGGCTGGCAACTAGAAGGCACAGTCGAGGCTGA
TCAGCGGGTTTAAACGGGCCCTCTAGACTCGAGTCACACCACTTTGTACAAGAAAGCTGAACGAGAAACG
TAAAATGATATAAATATCAATATATTAAATTAGATTTTGCATAAAAAACAGACTACATAATACTGTAAAA
CACAACATATCCAGTCACTATGGTCGACCTGCAGACTGGCTGTGTATAAGGGAGCCTGACATTTATATTC
CCCAGAACATCAGGTTAATGGCGTTTTTGATGTCATTTTCGCGGTGGCTGAGATCAGCCACTTCTTCCCC
GATAACGGAGACCGGCACACTGGCCATATCGGTGGTCATCATGCGCCAGCTTTCATCCCCGATATGCACC
ACCGGGTAAAGTTCACGGGAGACTTTATCTGACAGCAGACGTGCACTGGCCAGGGGGATCACCATCCGTC
GCCCGGGCGTGTCAATAATATCACTCTGTACATCCACAAACAGACGATAACGGCTCTCTCTTTTATAGGT
GTAAACCTTAAACTGCATTTCACCAGCCCCTGTTCTCGTCAGCAAAAGAGCCGTTCATTTCAATAAACCG
GGCGACCTCAGCCATCCCTTCCTGATTTTCCGCTTTCCAGCGTTCGGCACGCAGACGACGGGCTTCATTC
TGCATGGTTGTGCTTACCAGACCGGAGATATTGACATCATATATGCCTTGAGCAACTGATAGCTGTCGCT
GTCAACTGTCACTGTAATACGCTGCTTCATAGCATACCTCTTTTTGACATACTTCGGGTATACATATCAG
TATATATTCTTATACCGCAAAAATCAGCGCGCAAATACGCATACTGTTATCTGGCTTTTAGTAAGCCGGA
TCCAGATCTTTACGCCCCGCCCTGCCACTCATCGCAGTACTGTTGTAATTCATTAAGCATTCTGCCGACA
TGGAAGCCATCACAAACGGCATGATGAACCTGAATCGCCAGCGGCATCAGCACCTTGTCGCCTTGCGTAT
AATATTTGCCCATGGTGAAAACGGGGGCGAAGAAGTTGTCCATATTGGCCACGTTTAAATCAAAACTGGT
GAAACTCACCCAGGGATTGGCTGAGACGAAAAACATATTCTCAATAAACCCTTTAGGGAAATAGGCCAGG
TTTTCACCGTAACACGCCACATCTTGCGAATATATGTGTAGAAACTGCCGGAAATCGTCGTGGTATTCAC
TCCAGAGCGATGAAAACGTTTCAGTTTGCTCATGGAAAACGGTGTAACAAGGGTGAACACTATCCCATAT
CACCAGCTCACCGTCTTTCATTGCCATACGGAATTCCGGATGAGCATTCATCAGGCGGGCAAGAATGTGA
ATAAAGGCCGGATAAAACTTGTGCTTATTTTTCTTTACGGTCTTTAAAAAGGCCGTAATATCCAGCTGAA
CGGTCTGGTTATAGGTACATTGAGCAACTGACTGAAATGCCTCAAAATGTTCTTTACGATGCCATTGGGA
TATATCAACGGTGGTATATCCAGTGATTTTTTTCTCCATTTTAGCTTCCTTAGCTCCTGAAAATCTCGAC
GGATCCTAACTCAAAATCCACACATTATACGAGCCGGAAGCATAAAGTGTAAAGCCTGGGGTGCCTAATG
CGGCCGCCATAGTGACTGGATATGTTGTGTTTTACAGTATTATGTAGTCTGTTTTTTATGCAAAATCTAA
TTTAATATATTGATATTTATATCATTTTACGTTTCTCGTTCAGCTTTTTTGTACAAACTTGTGGGCGCGC
CTAGTTTATCGTCATCGTCTTTGTAGTCTGGCGCGCCGCCGCCGGGGCCAGATCCCCCCTTCTCGGCGCT
CCGCAGGCTGATCTCGCCGCCCATCCAGGGCTTGATGATGCCGTCCTGCTCCAGCAGCAGGGCGCCCTGC
TTGTCGATGCCCCGGCTGATGCCGAAGATCTCCTTGTCGCCGATGATCAGCTTCACGGGCCGGTTGATGA
AGTTGTCCAGCTTCTCCCACCGGCTCAGGTAGGGGGCCAGGCCCTCCTGCTCGAACAGCTCCAGGGCGGC
CCGCAGCTCCCGGATCAGCATGGCGGCCAGGGTGTTCCGGTCCAGGTTGATGCCGGCCTCCTGCAGGGTG
ATCCAGCCCTGGTTCACCACGCTCTCCTCCACCCGCCGCATGGCCATGTTGATGCCGGCGCCGATCACGA
TCTGGGCGGCGTCGCCGGTCTTGCCGGTCAGCTCCACCAGGATGCCGGCCAGCTTCCGGTCCTGCAGGTA
CAGGTCGTTGGGCCACTTCACCCGCACCTTGTCGGCGCCCAGCTTCCGCAGCACCTCGGCCATCACGATG
CCGATCACCAGGCTCAGGCCGATGGCGGCGGCGGGGCCCTGCTCCAGCCGCCAGAACATGCTCAGGTACA
GGTTGGCGCCGAAGGGGCTGAACCACTTCCGGCCCCGGCCGCCCCGGCCGGCCTGCTGGTACTCGGCGAT
GCAGGCGTCGCCGCTCTTCAGCTCGCCGATCCGGTCCAGCAGGTACTGGTTGGTGCTGTCGATCACGGGC
AGCACGGCCACGCTGCCGCCGTCCAGCTGGCCCAGGATCTGCTTGGCGTTCAGCAGCTGGATGGGCTCGG
GCAGGCTGTAGCCCTTGCCGGGCACGGTGAACACGTCCACGCCCCAGTCCCGCAGGGTCTGGATGTGCTT
GTTGATGGCGGCCCGGCTCATGCCCAGGGTCTCGCCCAGCTGCTCGCCGCTGTGGAACTCGCCGTTGGCC
AGCAGGGCGATCAGCTTCAGGGGCACGGTGTTGTCCTTCATGGTGGCGCTAGCTGGATCCGAGCTCGGTA
CCAAGCTTAAGTTTAAACGCTAGAGGATCCAGCCTCCGCGGAGGCTGGATCGGTCCCGGTGTCTTCTATG
GAGGTCAAAACAGCGTGGATGGCGTCTCCAGGCGATCTGACGGTTCACTAAACGAGCTCTGCTTATATAG
GGGGTACCTTCTCTATCACTGATAGGGAGCTCGAGACGTGTCGACTTCTCTATCACTGATAGGGAGACGT
TCTAGACGTACCTTCTCTATCACTGATAGGGAGCTCGAGACGTGTCGACTTCTCTATCACTGATAGGGAG
ACGTGCGGCCAGCTTGGATCCCTCGAGACGCGTATATCTGGCCCGTACATCGCGAAGCAGCGCAAAACGC
CTAACCCTAAGCAGATTCTTCATGCAATTGTCGGTCAAGCCTTGCCTTGTTGTAGCTTAAATTTTGCTCG
CGCACTACTCAGCGACCTCCAACACACAAGCAGGGAGCAGATACTGGCTTAACTATGCGGCATCAGAGCA
GATTGTACTGAGAGTGCACCATAGGGGATCGGGAGATCTCCCGATCCGTCGACGTCAGGTGGCACTTTTC
GGGGAAATGTGCGCGGAACCCCTATTTGTTTATTTTTCTAAATACATTCAAATATGTATCCGCTCATGAG
ACAATAACCCTGATAAATGCTTCAATAATATTGAAAAAGGAAGAGTATGAGTATTCAACATTTCCGTGTC
GCCCTTATTCCCTTTTTTGCGGCATTTTGCCTTCCTGTTTTTGCTCACCCAGAAACGCTGGTGAAAGTAA
AAGATGCTGAAGATCAGTTGGGTGCACGAGTGGGTTACATCGAACTGGATCTCAACAGCGGTAAGATCCT
TGAGAGTTTTCGCCCCGAAGAACGTTTTCCAATGATGAGCACTTTTAAAGTTCTGCTATGTGGCGCGGTA
TTATCCCGTATTGACGCCGGGCAAGAGCAACTCGGTCGCCGCATACACTATTCTCAGAATGACTTGGTTG
AGTACTCACCAGTCACAGAAAAGCATCTTACGGATGGCATGACAGTAAGAGAATTATGCAGTGCTGCCAT
AACCATGAGTGATAACACTGCGGCCAACTTACTTCTGACAACGATCGGAGGACCGAAGGAGCTAACCGCT
TTTTTGCACAACATGGGGGATCATGTAACTCGCCTTGATCGTTGGGAACCGGAGCTGAATGAAGCCATAC
CAAACGACGAGCGTGACACCACGATGCCTGTAGCAATGGCAACAACGTTGCGCAAACTATTAACTGGCGA
ACTACTTACTCTAGCTTCCCGGCAACAATTAATAGACTGGATGGAGGCGGATAAAGTTGCAGGACCACTT
CTGCGCTCGGCCCTTCCGGCTGGCTGGTTTATTGCTGATAAATCTGGAGCCGGTGAGCGTGGGTCTCGCG
GTATCATTGCAGCACTGGGGCCAGATGGTAAGCCCTCCCGTATCGTAGTTATCTACACGACGGGGAGTCA
GGCAACTATGGATGAACGAAATAGACAGATCGCTGAGATAGGTGCCTCACTGATTAAGCATTGGTAACTG
TCAGACCAAGTTTACTCATATATACTTTAGATTGATTTAAAACTTCATTTTTAATTTAAAAGGATCTAGG
TGAAGATCCTTTTTGATAATCTCATGACCAAAATCCCTTAACGTGAGTTTTCGTTCCACTGAGCGTCAGA
CCCCGTAGAAAAGATCAAAGGATCTTCTTGAGATCCTTTTTTTCTGCGCGTAATCTGCTGCTTGCAAACA
AAAAAACCACCGCTACCAGCGGTGGTTTGTTTGCCGGATCAAGAGCTACCAACTCTTTTTCCGAAGGTAA
CTGGCTTCAGCAGAGCGCAGATACCAAATACTGTTCTTCTAGTGTAGCCGTAGTTAGGCCACCACTTCAA
GAACTCTGTAGCACCGCCTACATACCTCGCTCTGCTAATCCTGTTACCAGTGGCTGCTGCCAGTGGCGAT
AAGTCGTGTCTTACCGGGTTGGACTCAAGACGATAGTTACCGGATAAGGCGCAGCGGTCGGGCTGAACGG
GGGGTTCGTGCACACAGCCCAGCTTGGAGCGAACGACCTACACCGAACTGAGATACCTACAGCGTGAGCT
ATGAGAAAGCGCCACGCTTCCCGAAGGGAGAAAGGCGGACAGGTATCCGGTAAGCGGCAGGGTCGGAACA
GGAGAGCGCACGAGGGAGCTTCCAGGGGGAAACGCCTGGTATCTTTATAGTCCTGTCGGGTTTCGCCACC
TCTGACTTGAGCGTCGATTTTTGTGATGCTCGTCAGGGGGGCGGAGCCTATGGAAAAACGCCAGCAACGC
GGCCTTTTTACGGTTCCTGGCCTTTTGCTGGCCTTTTGCTCACATGTTCTTTCCTGCGTTATCCCCTGAT
TCTGTGGATAACCGTATTACCGCCTTTGAGTGAGCTGATACCGCTCGCCGCAGCCGAACGACCGAGCGCA
GCGAGTCAGTGAGCGAGGAAGCGGAAGAGCGCCCAATACGCAAACCGCCTCTCCCCGCGCGTTGGCCGAT
TCATTAATGCAGCTGGCACGACAGGTTTCCCGACTGGAAAGCGGGCAGTGAGCGCAACGCAATTAATGTG
AGTTAGCTCACTCATTAGGCACCCCAGGCTTTACACTTTATGCTTCCGGCTCGTATGTTGTGTGGAATTG
TGAGCGGATAACAATTTCACACAGGAAACAGCTATGACCATGATTACGCCAAGCTCTAGCTAGAGGTCGA
CGGTATACAGACATGATAAGATACATTGATGAGTTTGGACAAACCACAACTAGAATGCAGTGAAAAAAAT
GCTTTATTTGTGAAATTTGTGATGCTATTGCTTTATTTGTAACCATTATAAGCTGCAATAAACAAGTTGG
GGTGGGCGAAGAACTCCAGCATGAGATCCCCGCGCTGGAGGATCATCCAGCCGGCGTCCCGGAAAACGAT
TCCGAAGCCCAACCTTTCATAGAAGGCGGCGGTGGAATCGAAATCTCGTAGTACGTGCTATTCCTTTGCC
CTCGGACGAGTGCTGGGGCGTCGGTTTCCACTATCGGCGAGTACTTCTACACAGCCATCGGTCCAGACGG
CCGCGCTTCTGCGGGCGATTTGTGTACGCCCGACAGTCCCGGCTCCGGATCGGACGATTGCGTCGCATCG
ACCCTGCGCCCAAGCTGCATCATCGAAATTGCCGTCAACCAAGCTCTGATAGAGTTGGTCAAGACCAATG
CGGAGCATATACGCCCGGAGCCGCGGCGATCCTGCAAGCTCCGGATGCCTCCGCTCGAAGTAGCGCGTCT
GCTGCTCCATACAAGCCAACCACGGCCTCCAGAAGAAGATGTTGGCGACCTCGTATTGGGAATCCCCGAA
CATCGCCTCGCTCCAGTCAATGACCGCTGTTATGCGGCCATTGTCCGTCAGGACATTGTTGGAGCCGAAA
TCCGCGTGCACGAGGTGCCGGACTTCGGGGCAGTCCTCGGCCCAAAGCATCAGCTCATCGAGAGCCTGCG
CGACGGACGCACTGACGGTGTCGTCCATCACAGTTTGCCAGTGATACACATGGGGATCAGCAATCGCGCA
TATGAAATCACGCCATGTAGTGTATTGACCGATTCCTTGCGGTCCGAATGGGCCGAACCCGCTCGTCTGG
CTAAGATCGGCCGCAGCGATCGCATCCATGGCCTCCGCGACCGGCTGCAGAACAGCGGGCAGTTCGGTTT
CAGGCAGGTCTTGCAACGTGACACCCTGTGCACGGCGGGAGATGCAATAGGTCAGGCTCTCGCTGAATTC
CCCAATGTCAAGCACTTCCGGAATCGGGAGCGCGGCCGATGCAAAGTGCCGATAAACATAACGATCTTTG
TAGAAACCATCGGCGCAGCTATTTACCCGCAGGACATATCCACGCCCTCCTACATCGAAGCTGAAAGCAC
GAGATTCTTCGCCCTCCGAGAGCTGCATCAGGTCGGAGACGCTGTCGAACTTTTCGATCA
Features (pLannotate 1.2.2; 29 found; start..end, strand, type, name):
     48..95      -  protein_bind   FRT: FLP-mediated recombination occurs in the 8-bp core sequence TCTAGAAA (Turan and Bode, 2011). FLP recombinase from the Saccharomyces cerevisiae 2μ plasmid
    100..333     -  rep_origin     f1 ori (fragment) (sequence partly withheld): f1 bacteriophage origin of replication; arrow indicates direction of (+) strand synthesis
    354..375     -  promoter       SV40 promoter (fragment): SV40 enhancer and early promoter
    379..603     -  polyA_signal   bGH poly(A) signal: bovine growth hormone polyadenylation signal
    651..775     +  protein_bind   attR2: mutant version of attR; recombination site for the Gateway® LR reaction LR Clonase™
    819..1121    -  CDS            ccdB: CCDB_ECOLI - Also known as G, letB, letD. Experimental evidence at protein level: Swiss-Prot protein existence level 1. Toxic component of a type II toxin-antitoxin (TA) system, functioning in plasmid maintainence. Responsible for the post- segregational killing (PSK) of plasmid-free cells, also referred to as a plasmid addiction system. Half-life of over 2 hours. Cell killing by CcdB is accompanied by filamentation, defects in chromosome and plasmid segregation, defects in cell division, formation of anucleate cells, decreased DNA synthesis and plasmid loss. Interferes with the activity of DN
   1126..1284    -  CDS            ccdA (fragment): CCDA_ECO57 - Also known as H, letA. Experimental evidence at protein level: Swiss-Prot protein existence level 1. Antitoxin component of a type II toxin-antitoxin (TA) system which inhibits the post-segregational killing (PSK) of plasmid-free cells, also referred to as a plasmid addiction system. Binds to and blocks the activity of CcdB; will also remove bound CcdB protein from the CcdB-GyrA complex by forming a CcdA-CcdB complex, a process termed rejuvenation. Functions as a transcriptional corepressor for the ccdAB operon, repression also requires CcdB (By similarity). From Escherichia coli
   1463..2122    -  CDS            CmR: chloramphenicol acetyltransferase; cat; confers resistance to chloramphenicol
   2123..2152    -  promoter       cat promoter (fragment): promoter of the E. coli cat gene encoding chloramphenicol acetyltransferase
   2176..2206    -  promoter       lac UV5 promoter: E. coli lac promoter with an "up" mutation
   2231..2355    -  protein_bind   attR1: mutant version of attR; recombination site for the Gateway® LR reaction LR Clonase™
   2368..2391    -  CDS            3xFLAG (fragment): three tandem FLAG® epitope tags
   2422..3384    -  CDS            birA: BIRA_ECOLI - Also known as bioR, dhbB. Experimental evidence at protein level: Swiss-Prot protein existence level 1. Acts both as a biotin--[acetyl-CoA-carboxylase] ligase and a biotin-operon repressor. In the presence of ATP, BirA activates biotin to form the BirA-biotinyl-5'-adenylate (BirA-bio-5'-AMP or holoBirA) complex. HoloBirA can either transfer the biotinyl moiety to the biotin carboxyl carrier protein (BCCP) subunit of acetyl-CoA carboxylase, or bind to the biotin operator site and inhibit transcription of the operon. From Escherichia coli (strain K12).
   3509..3554    -  promoter       TRE3GV promoter (fragment): 3rd-generation Tet-responsive promoter that can be activated by binding of Tet-On® 3G, optimized for retroviral and lentiviral vectors
   3562..3582    -  promoter       tight TRE promoter (fragment): Tet-responsive promoter PTight, consisting of seven tet operator sequences followed by the minimal CMV promoter
   3599..3619    -  promoter       tight TRE promoter (fragment): Tet-responsive promoter PTight, consisting of seven tet operator sequences followed by the minimal CMV promoter
   3636..3656    -  promoter       tight TRE promoter (fragment): Tet-responsive promoter PTight, consisting of seven tet operator sequences followed by the minimal CMV promoter
   3673..3693    -  promoter       tight TRE promoter (fragment): Tet-responsive promoter PTight, consisting of seven tet operator sequences followed by the minimal CMV promoter
   3874..3926    +  misc_feature   bom (fragment): basis of mobility region from pBR322
   3985..4089    +  promoter       AmpR promoter: bla
   4090..4950    +  CDS            AmpR: β-lactamase; bla; confers resistance to ampicillin, carbenicillin, and related antibiotics
   5121..5709    +  rep_origin     ori: high-copy-number ColE1/pMB1/pBR322/pUC origin of replication
   5892..5984    +  CDS            lacI (fragment): lac repressor; lacI; The lac repressor binds to the lac operator to inhibit transcription in E. coli. This inhibition can be relieved by adding lactose or isopropyl-β-D-thiogalactopyranoside (IPTG).
   5997..6018    +  protein_bind   CAP binding site: CAP binding activates transcription in the presence of cAMP. E. coli catabolite activator protein
   6033..6063    +  promoter       lac promoter: promoter for the E. coli lac operon
   6071..6087    +  protein_bind   lac operator: The lac repressor binds to the lac operator to inhibit transcription in E. coli. This inhibition can be relieved by adding lactose or isopropyl-β-D-thiogalactopyranoside (IPTG). lac repressor encoded by lacI
   6160..6281    -  polyA_signal   SV40 poly(A) signal: SV40 polyadenylation signal
   6276..6401    -  CDS            ble (fragment): BLE_KLEPN - Experimental evidence at protein level: Swiss-Prot protein existence level 1. Binding protein with a strong affinity to the bleomycin family of antibiotics. Binds to CL990; an antimitotic-antibiotic compound. From Klebsiella pneumoniae.
   6411..40      -  CDS            HygR (across the origin): aminoglycoside phosphotransferase from E. coli; aph(4)-Ia; confers resistance to hygromycin
