[The description below was written by a language model from this plasmid's Addgene catalogue record and pLannotate feature annotations shown in this document.]
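Description:
5'-BirA*-FLAG minimal CMV pCDNA5 is an empty Gateway destination vector built on a modified pcDNA5 mammalian expression backbone. It is designed for Flp-mediated, single-site integration into N2a cells that express rtTA3 and carry an FRT site in the Rosa26 locus. In bacteria it replicates from a high-copy ColE1/pUC-type origin and is selected with ampicillin. Because it retains the ccdB toxin gene, it is propagated in a ccdB-tolerant strain. A fragment of the f1 origin is also annotated.

The expression unit is driven by a tetracycline-responsive promoter, annotated as repeated tet operator fragments followed by a minimal CMV-type promoter, so transcription should depend on rtTA3 and inducer in the host line. Downstream lie the E. coli birA coding sequence, which the construct name designates BirA* (conventionally the promiscuous biotin ligase variant used for BioID, although the mutation itself is not annotated), a FLAG epitope, and the Gateway cassette, with a bGH polyadenylation signal terminating the unit. The cassette comprises attR1, a chloramphenicol resistance gene, ccdB and attR2. An LR reaction with an entry clone replaces the CmR/ccdB cassette with an open reading frame of interest, giving an N-terminal BirA*-FLAG fusion.

A single FRT site sits directly upstream of a hygromycin resistance gene with an SV40 poly(A) signal. No promoter for this gene is annotated, consistent with the Flp-In design, in which correct integration at the genomic FRT site activates the marker. The record carries no insert. After an open reading frame is added, the vector suits inducible, isogenic stable lines for proximity-dependent biotinylation and FLAG-based interaction studies.
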