Addgene plasmid #212046: 5'-BirA*-FLAG minimal CMV pCDNA5
Purpose: (Empty Backbone) LR destination vector for integration into N2a rtTA3 expressing cells with an FRT site in the Rosa26 locus
Depositing lab: Benjamin Blencowe. Depositing organization: University of Toronto. Publication: Systematic analysis of alternative exon-dependent interactome remodeling reveals multitasking functions of gene regulatory factors. Roth JF, Braunschweig U, Wu M, Li JD, Lin ZY, Larsen B, Weatheritt RJ, Gingras AC, Blencowe BJ. Mol Cell. 2023 Dec 7;83(23):4222-4238.e10. doi: 10.1016/j.molcel.2023.10.034. PubMed 38065061.
Backbone
  Vector backbone: modified pCDNA5 destination vector
  Vector type: Mammalian Expression
Growth in bacteria
  Bacterial resistance: Ampicillin, 100 μg/mL
  Growth temperature: 37°C
  Growth strain: ccdB Survival
  Copy number: High Copy
Gene/Insert
  Gene/Insert name: None
Terms and licenses: Academic/Nonprofit Terms; Industry Terms: Not Available to Industry
How to cite: 5'-BirA*-FLAG minimal CMV pCDNA5 was a gift from Benjamin Blencowe (Addgene plasmid # 212046 ; http://n2t.net/addgene:212046 ; RRID:Addgene_212046)
